>Addgene plasmid #107857 | pHBS952 TARDBP-Exon1-ko-sgRNA1-SpCas9 | depositor full sequence | sequence record 212343 | pHBS952 TARDBP-Exon1-ko-sgRNA1-SpCas9 sequence 9283 bps
GAGGGCCTATTTCCCATGATTCCTTCATATTTGCATATACGATACAAGGCTGTTAGAGAGATAATTGGAA
TTAATTTGACTGTAAACACAAAGATATTAGTACAAAATACGTGACGTAGAAAGTAATAATTTCTTGGGTA
GTTTGCAGTTTTAAAATTATGTTTTAAAATGGACTATCATATGCTTACCGTAACTTGAAAGTATTTCGAT
TTCTTGGCTTTATATATCTTGTGGAAAGGACGAAACACCGAGATGCTGGCTGGGGAAATCGTTTTAGAGC
TAGAAATAGCAAGTTAAAATAAGGCTAGTCCGTTATCAACTTGAAAAAGTGGCACCGAGTCGGTGCTTTT
TTGTTTTAGAGCTAGAAATAGCAAGTTAAAATAAGGCTAGTCCGTTTTTAGCGCGTGCGCCAATTCTGCA
GACAAATGGCTCTAGAGGTACCCGTTACATAACTTACGGTAAATGGCCCGCCTGGCTGACCGCCCAACGA
CCCCCGCCCATTGACGTCAATAGTAACGCCAATAGGGACTTTCCATTGACGTCAATGGGTGGAGTATTTA
CGGTAAACTGCCCACTTGGCAGTACATCAAGTGTATCATATGCCAAGTACGCCCCCTATTGACGTCAATG
ACGGTAAATGGCCCGCCTGGCATTGTGCCCAGTACATGACCTTATGGGACTTTCCTACTTGGCAGTACAT
CTACGTATTAGTCATCGCTATTACCATGGTCGAGGTGAGCCCCACGTTCTGCTTCACTCTCCCCATCTCC
CCCCCCTCCCCACCCCCAATTTTGTATTTATTTATTTTTTAATTATTTTGTGCAGCGATGGGGGCGGGGG
GGGGGGGGGGGCGCGCGCCAGGCGGGGCGGGGCGGGGCGAGGGGCGGGGCGGGGCGAGGCGGAGAGGTGC
GGCGGCAGCCAATCAGAGCGGCGCGCTCCGAAAGTTTCCTTTTATGGCGAGGCGGCGGCGGCGGCGGCCC
TATAAAAAGCGAAGCGCGCGGCGGGCGGGAGTCGCTGCGACGCTGCCTTCGCCCCGTGCCCCGCTCCGCC
GCCGCCTCGCGCCGCCCGCCCCGGCTCTGACTGACCGCGTTACTCCCACAGGTGAGCGGGCGGGACGGCC
CTTCTCCTCCGGGCTGTAATTAGCTGAGCAAGAGGTAAGGGTTTAAGGGATGGTTGGTTGGTGGGGTATT
AATGTTTAATTACCTGGAGCACCTGCCTGAAATCACTTTTTTTCAGGTTGGACCGGTGCCACCATGGACT
ATAAGGACCACGACGGAGACTACAAGGATCATGATATTGATTACAAAGACGATGACGATAAGATGGCCCC
AAAGAAGAAGCGGAAGGTCGGTATCCACGGAGTCCCAGCAGCCGACAAGAAGTACAGCATCGGCCTGGAC
ATCGGCACCAACTCTGTGGGCTGGGCCGTGATCACCGACGAGTACAAGGTGCCCAGCAAGAAATTCAAGG
TGCTGGGCAACACCGACCGGCACAGCATCAAGAAGAACCTGATCGGAGCCCTGCTGTTCGACAGCGGCGA
AACAGCCGAGGCCACCCGGCTGAAGAGAACCGCCAGAAGAAGATACACCAGACGGAAGAACCGGATCTGC
TATCTGCAAGAGATCTTCAGCAACGAGATGGCCAAGGTGGACGACAGCTTCTTCCACAGACTGGAAGAGT
CCTTCCTGGTGGAAGAGGATAAGAAGCACGAGCGGCACCCCATCTTCGGCAACATCGTGGACGAGGTGGC
CTACCACGAGAAGTACCCCACCATCTACCACCTGAGAAAGAAACTGGTGGACAGCACCGACAAGGCCGAC
CTGCGGCTGATCTATCTGGCCCTGGCCCACATGATCAAGTTCCGGGGCCACTTCCTGATCGAGGGCGACC
TGAACCCCGACAACAGCGACGTGGACAAGCTGTTCATCCAGCTGGTGCAGACCTACAACCAGCTGTTCGA
GGAAAACCCCATCAACGCCAGCGGCGTGGACGCCAAGGCCATCCTGTCTGCCAGACTGAGCAAGAGCAGA
CGGCTGGAAAATCTGATCGCCCAGCTGCCCGGCGAGAAGAAGAATGGCCTGTTCGGAAACCTGATTGCCC
TGAGCCTGGGCCTGACCCCCAACTTCAAGAGCAACTTCGACCTGGCCGAGGATGCCAAACTGCAGCTGAG
CAAGGACACCTACGACGACGACCTGGACAACCTGCTGGCCCAGATCGGCGACCAGTACGCCGACCTGTTT
CTGGCCGCCAAGAACCTGTCCGACGCCATCCTGCTGAGCGACATCCTGAGAGTGAACACCGAGATCACCA
AGGCCCCCCTGAGCGCCTCTATGATCAAGAGATACGACGAGCACCACCAGGACCTGACCCTGCTGAAAGC
TCTCGTGCGGCAGCAGCTGCCTGAGAAGTACAAAGAGATTTTCTTCGACCAGAGCAAGAACGGCTACGCC
GGCTACATTGACGGCGGAGCCAGCCAGGAAGAGTTCTACAAGTTCATCAAGCCCATCCTGGAAAAGATGG
ACGGCACCGAGGAACTGCTCGTGAAGCTGAACAGAGAGGACCTGCTGCGGAAGCAGCGGACCTTCGACAA
CGGCAGCATCCCCCACCAGATCCACCTGGGAGAGCTGCACGCCATTCTGCGGCGGCAGGAAGATTTTTAC
CCATTCCTGAAGGACAACCGGGAAAAGATCGAGAAGATCCTGACCTTCCGCATCCCCTACTACGTGGGCC
CTCTGGCCAGGGGAAACAGCAGATTCGCCTGGATGACCAGAAAGAGCGAGGAAACCATCACCCCCTGGAA
CTTCGAGGAAGTGGTGGACAAGGGCGCTTCCGCCCAGAGCTTCATCGAGCGGATGACCAACTTCGATAAG
AACCTGCCCAACGAGAAGGTGCTGCCCAAGCACAGCCTGCTGTACGAGTACTTCACCGTGTATAACGAGC
TGACCAAAGTGAAATACGTGACCGAGGGAATGAGAAAGCCCGCCTTCCTGAGCGGCGAGCAGAAAAAGGC
CATCGTGGACCTGCTGTTCAAGACCAACCGGAAAGTGACCGTGAAGCAGCTGAAAGAGGACTACTTCAAG
AAAATCGAGTGCTTCGACTCCGTGGAAATCTCCGGCGTGGAAGATCGGTTCAACGCCTCCCTGGGCACAT
ACCACGATCTGCTGAAAATTATCAAGGACAAGGACTTCCTGGACAATGAGGAAAACGAGGACATTCTGGA
AGATATCGTGCTGACCCTGACACTGTTTGAGGACAGAGAGATGATCGAGGAACGGCTGAAAACCTATGCC
CACCTGTTCGACGACAAAGTGATGAAGCAGCTGAAGCGGCGGAGATACACCGGCTGGGGCAGGCTGAGCC
GGAAGCTGATCAACGGCATCCGGGACAAGCAGTCCGGCAAGACAATCCTGGATTTCCTGAAGTCCGACGG
CTTCGCCAACAGAAACTTCATGCAGCTGATCCACGACGACAGCCTGACCTTTAAAGAGGACATCCAGAAA
GCCCAGGTGTCCGGCCAGGGCGATAGCCTGCACGAGCACATTGCCAATCTGGCCGGCAGCCCCGCCATTA
AGAAGGGCATCCTGCAGACAGTGAAGGTGGTGGACGAGCTCGTGAAAGTGATGGGCCGGCACAAGCCCGA
GAACATCGTGATCGAAATGGCCAGAGAGAACCAGACCACCCAGAAGGGACAGAAGAACAGCCGCGAGAGA
ATGAAGCGGATCGAAGAGGGCATCAAAGAGCTGGGCAGCCAGATCCTGAAAGAACACCCCGTGGAAAACA
CCCAGCTGCAGAACGAGAAGCTGTACCTGTACTACCTGCAGAATGGGCGGGATATGTACGTGGACCAGGA
ACTGGACATCAACCGGCTGTCCGACTACGATGTGGACCATATCGTGCCTCAGAGCTTTCTGAAGGACGAC
TCCATCGACAACAAGGTGCTGACCAGAAGCGACAAGAACCGGGGCAAGAGCGACAACGTGCCCTCCGAAG
AGGTCGTGAAGAAGATGAAGAACTACTGGCGGCAGCTGCTGAACGCCAAGCTGATTACCCAGAGAAAGTT
CGACAATCTGACCAAGGCCGAGAGAGGCGGCCTGAGCGAACTGGATAAGGCCGGCTTCATCAAGAGACAG
CTGGTGGAAACCCGGCAGATCACAAAGCACGTGGCACAGATCCTGGACTCCCGGATGAACACTAAGTACG
ACGAGAATGACAAGCTGATCCGGGAAGTGAAAGTGATCACCCTGAAGTCCAAGCTGGTGTCCGATTTCCG
GAAGGATTTCCAGTTTTACAAAGTGCGCGAGATCAACAACTACCACCACGCCCACGACGCCTACCTGAAC
GCCGTCGTGGGAACCGCCCTGATCAAAAAGTACCCTAAGCTGGAAAGCGAGTTCGTGTACGGCGACTACA
AGGTGTACGACGTGCGGAAGATGATCGCCAAGAGCGAGCAGGAAATCGGCAAGGCTACCGCCAAGTACTT
CTTCTACAGCAACATCATGAACTTTTTCAAGACCGAGATTACCCTGGCCAACGGCGAGATCCGGAAGCGG
CCTCTGATCGAGACAAACGGCGAAACCGGGGAGATCGTGTGGGATAAGGGCCGGGATTTTGCCACCGTGC
GGAAAGTGCTGAGCATGCCCCAAGTGAATATCGTGAAAAAGACCGAGGTGCAGACAGGCGGCTTCAGCAA
AGAGTCTATCCTGCCCAAGAGGAACAGCGATAAGCTGATCGCCAGAAAGAAGGACTGGGACCCTAAGAAG
TACGGCGGCTTCGACAGCCCCACCGTGGCCTATTCTGTGCTGGTGGTGGCCAAAGTGGAAAAGGGCAAGT
CCAAGAAACTGAAGAGTGTGAAAGAGCTGCTGGGGATCACCATCATGGAAAGAAGCAGCTTCGAGAAGAA
TCCCATCGACTTTCTGGAAGCCAAGGGCTACAAAGAAGTGAAAAAGGACCTGATCATCAAGCTGCCTAAG
TACTCCCTGTTCGAGCTGGAAAACGGCCGGAAGAGAATGCTGGCCTCTGCCGGCGAACTGCAGAAGGGAA
ACGAACTGGCCCTGCCCTCCAAATATGTGAACTTCCTGTACCTGGCCAGCCACTATGAGAAGCTGAAGGG
CTCCCCCGAGGATAATGAGCAGAAACAGCTGTTTGTGGAACAGCACAAGCACTACCTGGACGAGATCATC
GAGCAGATCAGCGAGTTCTCCAAGAGAGTGATCCTGGCCGACGCTAATCTGGACAAAGTGCTGTCCGCCT
ACAACAAGCACCGGGATAAGCCCATCAGAGAGCAGGCCGAGAATATCATCCACCTGTTTACCCTGACCAA
TCTGGGAGCCCCTGCCGCCTTCAAGTACTTTGACACCACCATCGACCGGAAGAGGTACACCAGCACCAAA
GAGGTGCTGGACGCCACCCTGATCCACCAGAGCATCACCGGCCTGTACGAGACACGGATCGACCTGTCTC
AGCTGGGAGGCGACAAAAGGCCGGCGGCCACGAAAAAGGCCGGCCAGGCAAAAAAGAAAAAGGAATTCGG
CAGTGGAGAGGGCAGAGGAAGTCTGCTAACATGCGGTGACGTCGAGGAGAATCCTGGCCCAGTGAGCAAG
GGCGAGGAGGATAACATGGCCATCATCAAGGAGTTCATGCGCTTCAAGGTGCACATGGAGGGCTCCGTGA
ACGGCCACGAGTTCGAGATCGAGGGCGAGGGCGAGGGCCGCCCCTACGAGGGCACCCAGACCGCCAAGCT
GAAGGTGACCAAGGGTGGCCCCCTGCCCTTCGCCTGGGACATCCTGTCCCCTCAGTTCATGTACGGCTCC
AAGGCCTACGTGAAGCACCCCGCCGACATCCCCGACTACTTGAAGCTGTCCTTCCCCGAGGGCTTCAAGT
GGGAGCGCGTGATGAACTTCGAGGACGGCGGCGTGGTGACCGTGACCCAGGACTCCTCCCTGCAGGACGG
CGAGTTCATCTACAAGGTGAAGCTGCGCGGCACCAACTTCCCCTCCGACGGCCCCGTAATGCAGAAGAAG
ACCATGGGCTGGGAGGCCTCCTCCGAGCGGATGTACCCCGAGGACGGCGCCCTGAAGGGCGAGATCAAGC
AGAGGCTGAAGCTGAAGGACGGCGGCCACTACGACGCTGAGGTCAAGACCACCTACAAGGCCAAGAAGCC
CGTGCAGCTGCCCGGCGCCTACAACGTCAACATCAAGTTGGACATCACCTCCCACAACGAGGACTACACC
ATCGTGGAACAGTACGAACGCGCCGAGGGCCGCCACTCCACCGGCGGCATGGACGAGCTGTACAAGGAAT
TCTAACTAGAGCTCGCTGATCAGCCTCGACTGTGCCTTCTAGTTGCCAGCCATCTGTTGTTTGCCCCTCC
CCCGTGCCTTCCTTGACCCTGGAAGGTGCCACTCCCACTGTCCTTTCCTAATAAAATGAGGAAATTGCAT
CGCATTGTCTGAGTAGGTGTCATTCTATTCTGGGGGGTGGGGTGGGGCAGGACAGCAAGGGGGAGGATTG
GGAAGAGAATAGCAGGCATGCTGGGGAGCGGCCGCAGGAACCCCTAGTGATGGAGTTGGCCACTCCCTCT
CTGCGCGCTCGCTCGCTCACTGAGGCCGGGCGACCAAAGGTCGCCCGACGCCCGGGCTTTGCCCGGGCGG
CCTCAGTGAGCGAGCGAGCGCGCAGCTGCCTGCAGGGGCGCCTGATGCGGTATTTTCTCCTTACGCATCT
GTGCGGTATTTCACACCGCATA
[142 nt withheld, positions 6743-6884]
C
[141 nt withheld, positions 6886-7026]
CCTTTGACGTTGGAGTCCACGTTCTTT
[37 nt withheld, positions 7054-7090]
ACCCTATCTCGGGCTATTCTTTTGATTTATAAGGGATTTTGCCGATTTCGGCCTATTGGTTAAAAAATGA
GCTGATTTAACAAAAATTTAACGCGAATTTTAACAAAATATTAACGTTTACAATTTTATGGTGCACTCTC
AGTACAATCTGCTCTGATGCCGCATAGTTAAGCCAGCCCCGACACCCGCCAACACCCGCTGACGCGCCCT
GACGGGCTTGTCTGCTCCCGGCATCCGCTTACAGACAAGCTGTGACCGTCTCCGGGAGCTGCATGTGTCA
GAGGTTTTCACCGTCATCACCGAAACGCGCGAGACGAAAGGGCCTCGTGATACGCCTATTTTTATAGGTT
AATGTCATGATAATAATGGTTTCTTAGACGTCAGGTGGCACTTTTCGGGGAAATGTGCGCGGAACCCCTA
TTTGTTTATTTTTCTAAATACATTCAAATATGTATCCGCTCATGAGACAATAACCCTGATAAATGCTTCA
ATAATATTGAAAAAGGAAGAGTATGAGTATTCAACATTTCCGTGTCGCCCTTATTCCCTTTTTTGCGGCA
TTTTGCCTTCCTGTTTTTGCTCACCCAGAAACGCTGGTGAAAGTAAAAGATGCTGAAGATCAGTTGGGTG
CACGAGTGGGTTACATCGAACTGGATCTCAACAGCGGTAAGATCCTTGAGAGTTTTCGCCCCGAAGAACG
TTTTCCAATGATGAGCACTTTTAAAGTTCTGCTATGTGGCGCGGTATTATCCCGTATTGACGCCGGGCAA
GAGCAACTCGGTCGCCGCATACACTATTCTCAGAATGACTTGGTTGAGTACTCACCAGTCACAGAAAAGC
ATCTTACGGATGGCATGACAGTAAGAGAATTATGCAGTGCTGCCATAACCATGAGTGATAACACTGCGGC
CAACTTACTTCTGACAACGATCGGAGGACCGAAGGAGCTAACCGCTTTTTTGCACAACATGGGGGATCAT
GTAACTCGCCTTGATCGTTGGGAACCGGAGCTGAATGAAGCCATACCAAACGACGAGCGTGACACCACGA
TGCCTGTAGCAATGGCAACAACGTTGCGCAAACTATTAACTGGCGAACTACTTACTCTAGCTTCCCGGCA
ACAATTAATAGACTGGATGGAGGCGGATAAAGTTGCAGGACCACTTCTGCGCTCGGCCCTTCCGGCTGGC
TGGTTTATTGCTGATAAATCTGGAGCCGGTGAGCGTGGAAGCCGCGGTATCATTGCAGCACTGGGGCCAG
ATGGTAAGCCCTCCCGTATCGTAGTTATCTACACGACGGGGAGTCAGGCAACTATGGATGAACGAAATAG
ACAGATCGCTGAGATAGGTGCCTCACTGATTAAGCATTGGTAACTGTCAGACCAAGTTTACTCATATATA
CTTTAGATTGATTTAAAACTTCATTTTTAATTTAAAAGGATCTAGGTGAAGATCCTTTTTGATAATCTCA
TGACCAAAATCCCTTAACGTGAGTTTTCGTTCCACTGAGCGTCAGACCCCGTAGAAAAGATCAAAGGATC
TTCTTGAGATCCTTTTTTTCTGCGCGTAATCTGCTGCTTGCAAACAAAAAAACCACCGCTACCAGCGGTG
GTTTGTTTGCCGGATCAAGAGCTACCAACTCTTTTTCCGAAGGTAACTGGCTTCAGCAGAGCGCAGATAC
CAAATACTGTCCTTCTAGTGTAGCCGTAGTTAGGCCACCACTTCAAGAACTCTGTAGCACCGCCTACATA
CCTCGCTCTGCTAATCCTGTTACCAGTGGCTGCTGCCAGTGGCGATAAGTCGTGTCTTACCGGGTTGGAC
TCAAGACGATAGTTACCGGATAAGGCGCAGCGGTCGGGCTGAACGGGGGGTTCGTGCACACAGCCCAGCT
TGGAGCGAACGACCTACACCGAACTGAGATACCTACAGCGTGAGCTATGAGAAAGCGCCACGCTTCCCGA
AGGGAGAAAGGCGGACAGGTATCCGGTAAGCGGCAGGGTCGGAACAGGAGAGCGCACGAGGGAGCTTCCA
GGGGGAAACGCCTGGTATCTTTATAGTCCTGTCGGGTTTCGCCACCTCTGACTTGAGCGTCGATTTTTGT
GATGCTCGTCAGGGGGGCGGAGCCTATGGAAAAACGCCAGCAACGCGGCCTTTTTACGGTTCCTGGCCTT
TTGCTGGCCTTTTGCTCACATGT
Features (pLannotate 1.2.2; 19 found; start..end, strand, type, name):
      1..241     +  promoter       U6 promoter: RNA polymerase III promoter for human U6 snRNA
    271..346     +  misc_RNA       gRNA scaffold: guide RNA scaffold for the Streptococcus pyogenes CRISPR/Cas9 system
    353..396     +  misc_RNA       gRNA scaffold (fragment): guide RNA scaffold for the Streptococcus pyogenes CRISPR/Cas9 system
    443..728     +  enhancer       CMV enhancer: human cytomegalovirus immediate early enhancer; contains an 18-bp deletion relative to the standard CMV enhancer
    730..1007    +  promoter       chicken β-actin promoter: No description available
   1008..1236    +  intron         hybrid intron: hybrid between chicken β-actin (CBA) and minute virus of mice (MMV) introns (Gray et al., 2011)
   1374..2975    +  CDS            Cas9(N): N-terminal portion of Streptococcus pyogenes Cas9 (Zetsche et al., 2015)
   2976..5474    +  CDS            Cas9(C): C-terminal portion of Streptococcus pyogenes Cas9 (Zetsche et al., 2015)
   5475..5522    +  CDS            nucleoplasmin NLS: bipartite nuclear localization signal from nucleoplasmin
   5592..6296    +  CDS            mCherry: mCherry is a basic (constitutively fluorescent) red fluorescent protein published in 2004, derived from Discosoma sp.. It is reported to be a very rapidly-maturing monomer with low acid sensitivity.
   6330..6441    +  polyA_signal   bGH poly(A) signal: bovine growth hormone polyadenylation signal
   6546..6686    +  repeat_region  AAV2 ITR: inverted terminal repeat of adeno-associated virus serotype 2 inverted
   6691..6742    -  misc_feature   bom (fragment): basis of mobility region from pBR322
   6761..7141    +  rep_origin     M13 ori (sequence partly withheld): M13 bacteriophage origin of replication; arrow indicates direction of (+) strand synthesis
   7217..7266    -  misc_feature   bom (fragment): basis of mobility region from pBR322
   7368..7403    -  CDS            rop (fragment): Rop protein, which maintains plasmids at low copy number; rop
   7498..7602    +  promoter       AmpR promoter: bla
   7603..8463    +  CDS            AmpR: β-lactamase; bla; confers resistance to ampicillin, carbenicillin, and related antibiotics
   8634..9222    +  rep_origin     ori: high-copy-number ColE1/pMB1/pBR322/pUC origin of replication
