[The description below was written by a language model from this plasmid's Addgene catalogue record and pLannotate feature annotations shown in this document.]
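Description:
pHBS952 TARDBP-Exon1-ko-sgRNA1-SpCas9 is an all-in-one mammalian CRISPR/Cas9 expression plasmid (9,283 bp) built on the pX458 backbone and intended to knock out TDP43 by targeting exon 1 of the human TARDBP gene. It is propagated in bacteria as a high-copy plasmid through a ColE1/pUC-type origin and is selected with ampicillin via the β-lactamase (AmpR) cassette. The backbone also carries an M13/f1-type phage origin, a single AAV2 inverted terminal repeat, and short bom and rop fragments, which are backbone remnants rather than functional parts of the payload.

The plasmid contains two expression units. A human U6 RNA polymerase III promoter drives the single guide RNA, with the TARDBP exon 1 spacer, introduced by Gibson cloning, lying between the promoter and the Streptococcus pyogenes gRNA scaffold. A partial second scaffold fragment is annotated just downstream. The second unit uses a hybrid promoter made of the CMV enhancer, chicken β-actin promoter and a hybrid intron to express S. pyogenes Cas9. Cas9 is annotated as contiguous N- and C-terminal portions that together form the full coding sequence, followed by a nucleoplasmin nuclear localization signal and terminated by a bGH polyadenylation signal.

The feature table shows mCherry downstream of Cas9, whereas standard pX458 carries a GFP reporter, so this derivative appears to be a red-fluorescent variant. The linker between Cas9 and mCherry is not annotated. The reporter would let transfected cells be identified or sorted by fluorescence, after which Cas9 cleavage in exon 1 and error-prone repair can disrupt the gene. The "sgRNA1" in the name suggests it is one of several guides designed against this exon.
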