Addgene plasmid #107857: pHBS952 TARDBP-Exon1-ko-sgRNA1-SpCas9
Purpose: To knock-out TDP43
Depositing lab: Rajat Rohatgi. Depositing organization: Stanford University. Publication: Phase separation-deficient TDP43 remains functional in splicing. Schmidt HB, Barreau A, Rohatgi R. Nat Commun. 2019 Oct 25;10(1):4890. doi: 10.1038/s41467-019-12740-2. PubMed 31653829.
Backbone
  Vector backbone: pX458
  Backbone manufacturer: Feng Zhang (Addgene plasmid # 48138)
  Vector type: Mammalian Expression
Growth in bacteria
  Bacterial resistance: Ampicillin, 100 μg/mL
  Growth temperature: 37°C
  Growth strain: NEB Stable
  Copy number: High Copy
Gene/Insert
  Gene/Insert name: gRNA against TARDBP (Exon 1)
  gRNA/shRNA sequence: gRNA against TARDBP (Exon 1)
  Species: H. sapiens (human)
  Entrez Gene: TARDBP (a.k.a. ALS10, TDP-43)
  Cloning method: Gibson Cloning
Terms and licenses: Academic/Nonprofit Terms; Industry Terms: Not Available to Industry
How to cite: pHBS952 TARDBP-Exon1-ko-sgRNA1-SpCas9 was a gift from Rajat Rohatgi (Addgene plasmid # 107857 ; http://n2t.net/addgene:107857 ; RRID:Addgene_107857)
