>Addgene plasmid #107857 | pHBS952 TARDBP-Exon1-ko-sgRNA1-SpCas9 | addgene partial sequence | sequence record 210074 | Addgene Partial NGS Result
TGCCACCATGGACTATAAGGACCACGACGGAGACTACAAGGATCATGATATTGATTACAAAGACGATGAC
GATAAGATGGCCCCAAAGAAGAAGCGGAAGGTCGGTATCCACGGAGTCCCAGCAGCCGACAAGAAGTACA
GCATCGGCCTGGACATCGGCACCAACTCTGTGGGCTGGGCCGTGATCACCGACGAGTACAAGGTGCCCAG
CAAGAAATTCAAGGTGCTGGGCAACACCGACCGGCACAGCATCAAGAAGAACCTGATCGGAGCCCTGCTG
TTCGACAGCGGCGAAACAGCCGAGGCCACCCGGCTGAAGAGAACCGCCAGAAGAAGATACACCAGACGGA
AGAACCGGATCTGCTATCTGCAAGAGATCTTCAGCAACGAGATGGCCAAGGTGGACGACAGCTTCTTCCA
CAGACTGGAAGAGTCCTTCCTGGTGGAAGAGGATAAGAAGCACGAGCGGCACCCCATCTTCGGCAACATC
GTGGACGAGGTGGCCTACCACGAGAAGTACCCCACCATCTACCACCTGAGAAAGAAACTGGTGGACAGCA
CCGACAAGGCCGACCTGCGGCTGATCTATCTGGCCCTGGCCCACATGATCAAGTTCCGGGGCCACTTCCT
GATCGAGGGCGACCTGAACCCCGACAACAGCGACGTGGACAAGCTGTTCATCCAGCTGGTGCAGACCTAC
AACCAGCTGTTCGAGGAAAACCCCATCAACGCCAGCGGCGTGGACGCCAAGGCCATCCTGTCTGCCAGAC
TGAGCAAGAGCAGACGGCTGGAAAATCTGATCGCCCAGCTGCCCGGCGAGAAGAAGAATGGCCTGTTCGG
AAACCTGATTGCCCTGAGCCTGGGCCTGACCCCCAACTTCAAGAGCAACTTCGACCTGGCCGAGGATGCC
AAACTGCAGCTGAGCAAGGACACCTACGACGACGACCTGGACAACCTGCTGGCCCAGATCGGCGACCAGT
ACGCCGACCTGTTTCTGGCCGCCAAGAACCTGTCCGACGCCATCCTGCTGAGCGACATCCTGAGAGTGAA
CACCGAGATCACCAAGGCCCCCCTGAGCGCCTCTATGATCAAGAGATACGACGAGCACCACCAGGACCTG
ACCCTGCTGAAAGCTCTCGTGCGGCAGCAGCTGCCTGAGAAGTACAAAGAGATTTTCTTCGACCAGAGCA
AGAACGGCTACGCCGGCTACATTGACGGCGGAGCCAGCCAGGAAGAGTTCTACAAGTTCATCAAGCCCAT
CCTGGAAAAGATGGACGGCACCGAGGAACTGCTCGTGAAGCTGAACAGAGAGGACCTGCTGCGGAAGCAG
CGGACCTTCGACAACGGCAGCATCCCCCACCAGATCCACCTGGGAGAGCTGCACGCCATTCTGCGGCGGC
AGGAAGATTTTTACCCATTCCTGAAGGACAACCGGGAAAAGATCGAGAAGATCCTGACCTTCCGCATCCC
CTACTACGTGGGCCCTCTGGCCAGGGGAAACAGCAGATTCGCCTGGATGACCAGAAAGAGCGAGGAAACC
ATCACCCCCTGGAACTTCGAGGAAGTGGTGGACAAGGGCGCTTCCGCCCAGAGCTTCATCGAGCGGATGA
CCAACTTCGATAAGAACCTGCCCAACGAGAAGGTGCTGCCCAAGCACAGCCTGCTGTACGAGTACTTCAC
CGTGTATAACGAGCTGACCAAAGTGAAATACGTGACCGAGGGAATGAGAAAGCCCGCCTTCCTGAGCGGC
GAGCAGAAAAAGGCCATCGTGGACCTGCTGTTCAAGACCAACCGGAAAGTGACCGTGAAGCAGCTGAAAG
AGGACTACTTCAAGAAAATCGAGTGCTTCGACTCCGTGGAAATCTCCGGCGTGGAAGATCGGTTCAACGC
CTCCCTGGGCACATACCACGATCTGCTGAAAATTATCAAGGACAAGGACTTCCTGGACAATGAGGAAAAC
GAGGACATTCTGGAAGATATCGTGCTGACCCTGACACTGTTTGAGGACAGAGAGATGATCGAGGAACGGC
TGAAAACCTATGCCCACCTGTTCGACGACAAAGTGATGAAGCAGCTGAAGCGGCGGAGATACACCGGCTG
GGGCAGGCTGAGCCGGAAGCTGATCAACGGCATCCGGGACAAGCAGTCCGGCAAGACAATCCTGGATTTC
CTGAAGTCCGACGGCTTCGCCAACAGAAACTTCATGCAGCTGATCCACGACGACAGCCTGACCTTTAAAG
AGGACATCCAGAAAGCCCAGGTGTCCGGCCAGGGCGATAGCCTGCACGAGCACATTGCCAATCTGGCCGG
CAGCCCCGCCATTAAGAAGGGCATCCTGCAGACAGTGAAGGTGGTGGACGAGCTCGTGAAAGTGATGGGC
CGGCACAAGCCCGAGAACATCGTGATCGAAATGGCCAGAGAGAACCAGACCACCCAGAAGGGACAGAAGA
ACAGCCGCGAGAGAATGAAGCGGATCGAAGAGGGCATCAAAGAGCTGGGCAGCCAGATCCTGAAAGAACA
CCCCGTGGAAAACACCCAGCTGCAGAACGAGAAGCTGTACCTGTACTACCTGCAGAATGGGCGGGATATG
TACGTGGACCAGGAACTGGACATCAACCGGCTGTCCGACTACGATGTGGACCATATCGTGCCTCAGAGCT
TTCTGAAGGACGACTCCATCGACAACAAGGTGCTGACCAGAAGCGACAAGAACCGGGGCAAGAGCGACAA
CGTGCCCTCCGAAGAGGTCGTGAAGAAGATGAAGAACTACTGGCGGCAGCTGCTGAACGCCAAGCTGATT
ACCCAGAGAAAGTTCGACAATCTGACCAAGGCCGAGAGAGGCGGCCTGAGCGAACTGGATAAGGCCGGCT
TCATCAAGAGACAGCTGGTGGAAACCCGGCAGATCACAAAGCACGTGGCACAGATCCTGGACTCCCGGAT
GAACACTAAGTACGACGAGAATGACAAGCTGATCCGGGAAGTGAAAGTGATCACCCTGAAGTCCAAGCTG
GTGTCCGATTTCCGGAAGGATTTCCAGTTTTACAAAGTGCGCGAGATCAACAACTACCACCACGCCCACG
ACGCCTACCTGAACGCCGTCGTGGGAACCGCCCTGATCAAAAAGTACCCTAAGCTGGAAAGCGAGTTCGT
GTACGGCGACTACAAGGTGTACGACGTGCGGAAGATGATCGCCAAGAGCGAGCAGGAAATCGGCAAGGCT
ACCGCCAAGTACTTCTTCTACAGCAACATCATGAACTTTTTCAAGACCGAGATTACCCTGGCCAACGGCG
AGATCCGGAAGCGGCCTCTGATCGAGACAAACGGCGAAACCGGGGAGATCGTGTGGGATAAGGGCCGGGA
TTTTGCCACCGTGCGGAAAGTGCTGAGCATGCCCCAAGTGAATATCGTGAAAAAGACCGAGGTGCAGACA
GGCGGCTTCAGCAAAGAGTCTATCCTGCCCAAGAGGAACAGCGATAAGCTGATCGCCAGAAAGAAGGACT
GGGACCCTAAGAAGTACGGCGGCTTCGACAGCCCCACCGTGGCCTATTCTGTGCTGGTGGTGGCCAAAGT
GGAAAAGGGCAAGTCCAAGAAACTGAAGAGTGTGAAAGAGCTGCTGGGGATCACCATCATGGAAAGAAGC
AGCTTCGAGAAGAATCCCATCGACTTTCTGGAAGCCAAGGGCTACAAAGAAGTGAAAAAGGACCTGATCA
TCAAGCTGCCTAAGTACTCCCTGTTCGAGCTGGAAAACGGCCGGAAGAGAATGCTGGCCTCTGCCGGCGA
ACTGCAGAAGGGAAACGAACTGGCCCTGCCCTCCAAATATGTGAACTTCCTGTACCTGGCCAGCCACTAT
GAGAAGCTGAAGGGCTCCCCCGAGGATAATGAGCAGAAACAGCTGTTTGTGGAACAGCACAAGCACTACC
TGGACGAGATCATCGAGCAGATCAGCGAGTTCTCCAAGAGAGTGATCCTGGCCGACGCTAATCTGGACAA
AGTGCTGTCCGCCTACAACAAGCACCGGGATAAGCCCATCAGAGAGCAGGCCGAGAATATCATCCACCTG
TTTACCCTGACCAATCTGGGAGCCCCTGCCGCCTTCAAGTACTTTGACACCACCATCGACCGGAAGAGGT
ACACCAGCACCAAAGAGGTGCTGGACGCCACCCTGATCCACCAGAGCATCACCGGCCTGTACGAGACACG
GATCGACCTGTCTCAGCTGGGAGGCGACAAAAGGCCGGCGGCCACGAAAAAGGCCGGCCAGGCAAAAAAG
AAAAAGGAATTCGGCAGTGGAGAGGGCAGAGGAAGTCTGCTAACATGCGGTGACGTCGAGGAGAATCCTG
GCCCAGTGAGCAAGGGCGAGGAGGATAACATGGCCATCATCAAGGAGTTCATGCGCTTCAAGGTGCACAT
GGAGGGCTCCGTGAACGGCCACGAGTTCGAGATCGAGGGCGAGGGCGAGGGCCGCCCCTACGAGGGCACC
CAGACCGCCAAGCTGAAGGTGACCAAGGGTGGCCCCCTGCCCTTCGCCTGGGACATCCTGTCCCCTCAGT
TCATGTACGGCTCCAAGGCCTACGTGAAGCACCCCGCCGACATCCCCGACTACTTGAAGCTGTCCTTCCC
CGAGGGCTTCAAGTGGGAGCGCGTGATGAACTTCGAGGACGGCGGCGTGGTGACCGTGACCCAGGACTCC
TCCCTGCAGGACGGCGAGTTCATCTACAAGGTGAAGCTGCGCGGCACCAACTTCCCCTCCGACGGCCCCG
TAATGCAGAAGAAAACCATGGGCTGGGAGGCCTCCTCCGAGCGGATGTACCCCGAGGACGGCGCCCTGAA
GGGCGAGATCAAGCAGAGGCTGAAGCTGAAGGACGGCGGCCACTACGACGCTGAGGTCAAGACCACCTAC
AAGGCCAAGAAGCCCGTGCAGCTGCCCGGCGCCTACAACGTCAACATCAAGTTGGACATCACCTCCCACA
ACGAGGACTACACCATCGTGGAACAGTACGAACGCGCCGAGGGCCGCCACTCCACCGGCGGCATGGACGA
GCTGTACAAGGAATTCTAACTAGAGCTCGCTGATCAGCCTCGACTGTGCCTTCTAGTTGCCAGCCATCTG
TTGTTTGCCCCTCCCCCGTGCCTTCCTTGACCCTGGAAGGTGCCACTCCCACTGTCCTTTCCTAATAAAA
TGAGGAAATTGCATCGCATTGTCTGAGTAGGTGTCATTCTATTCTGGGGGGTGGGGTGGGGCAGGACAGC
AAGGGGGAGGATTGGGAAGAGAATAGCAGGCATGCTGGGGAGCGGCCGCAGGAACCCCTAGTGATGGAGT
TGGCCACTCCCTCTCTGCGCGCTCGCTCGCTCACTGAGGCCGGGCGACCAAAGGTCGCCCGACGCCCGGG
CTTTGCCCGGGCGGCCTCAGTGAGCGAGCGAGCGCGCAGCTGCCTGCAGGGGCGCCTGATGCGGTATTTT
CTCCTTACGCATCTGTGCGGTATTTCACACCGCATA
[95 nt withheld, positions 5497-5591]
T
[46 nt withheld, positions 5593-5638]
C
[141 nt withheld, positions 5640-5780]
CCTTTGACGTTGGAGTCCACGTTCTTT
[37 nt withheld, positions 5808-5844]
ACTCTATCTCGGGCTATTCTTTTGATTTATAAGGGATTTTGCCGATTTCGGTCTATTGGTTAAAAAATGA
GCTGATTTAACAAAAATTTAACGCGAATTTTAACAAAATATTAACGTTTACAATTTTATGGTGCACTCTC
AGTACAATCTGCTCTGATGCCGCATAGTTAAGCCAGCCCCGACACCCGCCAACACCCGCTGACGCGCCCT
GACGGGCTTGTCTGCTCCCGGCATCCGCTTACAGACAAGCTGTGACCGTCTCCGGGAGCTGCATGTGTCA
GAGGTTTTCACCGTCATCACCGAAACGCGCGAGACGAAAGGGCCTCGTGATACGCCTATTTTTATAGGTT
AATGTCATGATAATAATGGTTTCTTAGACGTCAGGTGGCACTTTTCGGGGAAATGTGCGCGGAACCCCTA
TTTGTTTATTTTTCTAAATACATTCAAATATGTATCCGCTCATGAGACAATAACCCTGATAAATGCTTCA
ATAATATTGAAAAAGGAAGAGTATGAGTATTCAACATTTCCGTGTCGCCCTTATTCCCTTTTTTGCGGCA
TTTTGCCTTCCTGTTTTTGCTCACCCAGAAACGCTGGTGAAAGTAAAAGATGCTGAAGATCAGTTGGGTG
CACGAGTGGGTTACATCGAACTGGATCTCAACAGCGGTAAGATCCTTGAGAGTTTTCGCCCCGAAGAACG
TTTTCCAATGATGAGCACTTTTAAAGTTCTGCTATGTGGCGCGGTATTATCCCGTATTGACGCCGGGCAA
GAGCAACTCGGTCGCCGCATACACTATTCTCAGAATGACTTGGTTGAGTACTCACCAGTCACAGAAAAGC
ATCTTACGGATGGCATGACAGTAAGAGAATTATGCAGTGCTGCCATAACCATGAGTGATAACACTGCGGC
CAACTTACTTCTGACAACGATCGGAGGACCGAAGGAGCTAACCGCTTTTTTGCACAACATGGGGGATCAT
GTAACTCGCCTTGATCGTTGGGAACCGGAGCTGAATGAAGCCATACCAAACGACGAGCGTGACACCACGA
TGCCTGTAGCAATGGCAACAACGTTGCGCAAACTATTAACTGGCGAACTACTTACTCTAGCTTCCCGGCA
ACAATTAATAGACTGGATGGAGGCGGATAAAGTTGCAGGACCACTTCTGCGCTCGGCCCTTCCGGCTGGC
TGGTTTATTGCTGATAAATCTGGAGCCGGTGAGCGTGGAAGCCGCGGTATCATTGCAGCACTGGGGCCAG
ATGGTAAGCCCTCCCGTATCGTAGTTATCTACACGACGGGGAGTCAGGCAACTATGGATGAACGAAATAG
ACAGATCGCTGAGATAGGTGCCTCACTGATTAAGCATTGGTAACTGTCAGACCAAGTTTACTCATATATA
CTTTAGATTGATTTAAAACTTCATTTTTAATTTAAAAGGATCTAGGTGAAGATCCTTTTTGATAATCTCA
TGACCAAAATCCCTTAACGTGAGTTTTCGTTCCACTGAGCGTCAGACCCCGTAGAAAAGATCAAAGGATC
TTCTTGAGATCCTTTTTTTCTGCGCGTAATCTGCTGCTTGCAAACAAAAAAACCACCGCTACCAGCGGTG
GTTTGTTTGCCGGATCAAGAGCTACCAACTCTTTTTCCGAAGGTAACTGGCTTCAGCAGAGCGCAGATAC
CAAATACTGTTCTTCTAGTGTAGCCGTAGTTAGGCCACCACTTCAAGAACTCTGTAGCACCGCCTACATA
CCTCGCTCTGCTAATCCTGTTACCAGTGGCTGCTGCCAGTGGCGATAAGTCGTGTCTTACCGGGTTGGAC
TCAAGACGATAGTTACCGGATAAGGCGCAGCGGTCGGGCTGAACGGGGGGTTCGTGCACACAGCCCAGCT
TGGAGCGAACGACCTACACCGAACTGAGATACCTACAGCGTGAGCTATGAGAAAGCGCCACGCTTCCCGA
AGGGAGAAAGGCGGACAGGTATCCGGTAAGCGGCAGGGTCGGAACAGGAGAGCGCACGAGGGAGCTTCCA
GGGGGAAACGCCTGGTATCTTTATAGTCCTGTCGGGTTTCGCCACCTCTGACTTGAGCGTCGATTTTTGT
GATGCTCGTCAGGGGGGCGGAGCCTATGGAAAAACGCCAGCAACGCGGCCTTTTTACGGTTCCTGGCCTT
TTGCTGGCCTTTTGCTCACATGTGAGGGCCTATTTCCCATGATTCCTTCATATTTGCATATACGATACAA
GGCTGTTAGAGAGATAATTGGAATTAATTTGACTGTAAACACAAAGATATTAGTACAAAATACGTGACGT
AGAAAGTAATAATTTCTTGGGTAGTTTGCAGTTTTAAAATTATGTTTTAAAATGGACTATCATATGCTTA
CCGTAACTTGAAAGTATTTCGATTTCTTGGCTTTATATATCTTGTGGAAAGGACGAAACACCGAGATGCT
GGCTGGGGAAATCGTTTTAGAGCTAGAAATAGCAAGTTAAAATAAGGCTAGTCCGTTATCAACTTGAAAA
AGTGGCACCGAGTCGGTGCTTTTTTGTTTTAGAGCTAGAAATAGCAAGTTAAAATAAGGCTAGTCCGTTT
TTAGCGCGTGCGCCAATTCTGCAGACAAATGGCTCTA
